Addgene plasmid #207413: ECFP HO
Purpose: Mammalian-cell-based plasmid system that expresses ECFP (a non R-loop-forming transcript) upon dox-induction, which will further cause head-ON transcription-replication conflict (HO TRC).
Depositing lab: Karlene Cimprich. Publication: Transcription-Replication Conflict Orientation Modulates R-Loop Levels and Activates Distinct DNA Damage Responses. Hamperl S, Bocek MJ, Saldivar JC, Swigut T, Cimprich KA. Cell. 2017 Aug 10;170(4):774-786.e19. doi: 10.1016/j.cell.2017.07.043. PubMed 28802045.
Backbone
  Vector backbone: pCEP4 Mammalian Expression Vector
  Backbone manufacturer: Thermo Fisher
  Backbone size w/o insert (bp): 10400
  Total vector size (bp): 10822
  Modifications to backbone: 1) Replacement of pCMV with tight-Tet-ON promoter; 2) Cloning of ECFP or mAIRN sequence downstream of tight-Tet-ON promoter
  Vector type: Mammalian Expression, Bacterial Expression
  Selectable markers: Hygromycin
Growth in bacteria
  Bacterial resistance: Ampicillin, 100 μg/mL
  Growth temperature: 37°C
  Growth strain: DH5alpha
  Copy number: Unknown
Gene/Insert
  Gene/Insert name: ECFP
  Species: Synthetic; Aequorea victoria
  Insert size (bp): 717
Terms and licenses: Academic/Nonprofit Terms; Industry Terms: Not Available to Industry
Depositor comments: Please Note: Addgene NGS is not able to fully resolve the EBNA1 feature within the plasmid due to the repetitive nature of the sequence. Please refer to the depositor's expected sequence for this region of the plasmid.
How to cite: ECFP HO was a gift from Karlene Cimprich (Addgene plasmid # 207413 ; http://n2t.net/addgene:207413 ; RRID:Addgene_207413)
