[The description below was written by a language model from this plasmid's Addgene catalogue record and pLannotate feature annotations shown in this document.]
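Description:
ECFP HO is an episomal mammalian expression plasmid of about 10.8 kb built on the pCEP4 backbone. In E. coli it is propagated through a high-copy ColE1/pUC-type origin with ampicillin resistance (AmpR). In mammalian cells it is maintained extrachromosomally by the Epstein-Barr virus oriP origin together with a plasmid-encoded EBNA1 gene, and it is selected with hygromycin through a HygR cassette driven by a minimal HSV TK promoter and ended by the HSV TK poly(A) signal. The original CMV promoter of pCEP4 has been replaced by the tight Tet-responsive promoter (seven tet operators upstream of a minimal CMV promoter). This promoter drives a 717 bp ECFP coding sequence, with an SV40 poly(A) signal annotated just downstream. No Tet transactivator is annotated on the plasmid, so doxycycline induction presumably depends on one supplied by the host cell line or another construct.

The plasmid is a tool for studying transcription-replication conflicts. oriP provides a defined replication start, and the inducible ECFP unit is oriented so that doxycycline-induced transcription meets the replication fork head-on (hence "HO"). ECFP is used here as a transcript that does not form R-loops, making this the control counterpart to the mAIRN version mentioned in the backbone modifications. Comparing the two separates the effects of conflict orientation from those of R-loop formation on DNA damage signalling.

The two sequence records (10,824 and 10,822 nt) have essentially identical layouts. The annotation tool labels the insert as EGFP in the depositor sequence and ECFP in the sequencing result, which probably reflects how similar these variants are. The repetitive EBNA1 region was not fully resolved by sequencing, so the depositor sequence is the reference there. Several short herpesvirus, tet, rop and T antigen fragments look like backbone remnants.
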