Features (pLannotate 1.2.2; 25 found; start..end, strand, type, name):
    169..2094    -  CDS            EBNA1: Epstein-Barr nuclear antigen 1, also known as EBNA-1 crucial for latent viral infection, and for episomal amplification of vectors containing the oriP origin (Okita et al., 2013)
   2132..2476    -  CDS            BRRF2_EBVB9 (fragment): Protein inferred from homology: Swiss-Prot protein existence level 3. From Epstein-Barr virus (strain B95-8) (HHV-4) (Human herpesvirus 4).
   2479..2502    -  promoter       tet promoter (fragment): E. coli promoter for tetracycline efflux protein gene
   2615..2719    +  promoter       AmpR promoter: bla
   2720..3580    +  CDS            AmpR: β-lactamase; bla; confers resistance to ampicillin, carbenicillin, and related antibiotics
   3751..4339    +  rep_origin     ori: high-copy-number ColE1/pMB1/pBR322/pUC origin of replication
   4385..4508    -  CDS            TcR (fragment): tetracycline efflux protein; tet; confers resistance to tetracycline
   4789..4989    -  CDS            MDV035 (fragment): UL24_GAHVM - Protein inferred from homology: Swiss-Prot protein existence level 3. May play a role in the dispersal of host nucleolin from the nucleolus throughout the nucleus leading to a decrease in ribosome biogenesis. From Gallid herpesvirus 2 (strain Chicken/Md5/ATCC VR-987) (GaHV-2) (Marek's disease herpesvirus type 1).
   4978..5040    +  promoter       Mini-TK promoter: minimal herpes simplex virus (HSV) thymidine kinase promoter
   5083..6120    +  CDS            HygR: hygromycin B phosphotransferase confers resistance to hygromycin
   6162..6210    +  polyA_signal   HSV TK poly(A) signal: herpes simplex virus thymidine kinase polyadenylation signal (Cole and Stacy, 1985)
   6301..6317    -  polyA_signal   bGH poly(A) signal (fragment): bovine growth hormone polyadenylation signal
   6410..6634    +  CDS            gH (fragment): GH_HHV11 - Experimental evidence at protein level: Swiss-Prot protein existence level 1. The heterodimer glycoprotein H-glycoprotein L is required for the fusion of viral and plasma membranes leading to virus entry into the host cell. Following initial binding to host receptor, membrane fusion is mediated by the fusion machinery composed of gB and the heterodimer gH/gL. May also be involved in the fusion between the virion envelope and the outer nuclear membrane during virion morphogenesis. From Human herpesvirus 1 (strain 17) (HHV-1) (Human herpes simplex virus 1).
   6639..6655    +  promoter       tet promoter (fragment): E. coli promoter for tetracycline efflux protein gene
   6665..6690    -  CDS            bla(M) (fragment): β-lactamase lacking the signal sequence; bla(M); allows cytosolic expression of β-lactamase
   6950..7264    +  promoter       tight TRE promoter: Tet-responsive promoter PTight, consisting of seven tet operator sequences followed by the minimal CMV promoter
   7269..7288    +  misc_feature   MCS (fragment): pUC18/19 multiple cloning site
   7294..8010    +  CDS            ECFP: ECFP is a basic (constitutively fluorescent) cyan fluorescent protein published in 1996, derived from Aequorea victoria. It has low acid sensitivity.
   8011..8029    +  misc_feature   MCS (fragment): multiple cloning site
   8043..8177    -  polyA_signal   SV40 poly(A) signal: SV40 polyadenylation signal
   8200..8283    -  CDS            large T antigen (fragment): large T antigen from SV40 (simian virus 40)
   8286..8326    +  CDS            rop (fragment): Rop protein, which maintains plasmids at low copy number; rop
   8438..8456    -  misc_feature   MCS (fragment): pUC18/19 multiple cloning site
   8902..10691   -  rep_origin     oriP: Epstein-Barr virus oriP replication origin (Yates et al., 2000)
  10692..86      -  CDS            gL (fragment) (across the origin): GL_EBVB9 - Experimental evidence at protein level: Swiss-Prot protein existence level 1. The heterodimer glycoprotein H-glycoprotein L is required for the fusion of viral and plasma membranes leading to virus entry into the host cell. Acts as a functional inhibitor of gH and maintains gH in an inhibited form. Upon binding to host integrins, gL dissociates from gH leading to activation of the viral fusion glycoproteins gB and gH. Fusion of EBV with B-lymphocytes requires the additional receptor- binding protein gp42, which forms a complex with gH/gL. The heterodimer gH/gL targets also host EPHA
>Addgene plasmid #207413 | ECFP HO | addgene full sequence | sequence record 421043 | Addgene NGS Result
CAACATGGGTATGCCCAATTGCCCCATGTTGGGAGGACGAAAATGGTGACAAGACAGATGGCCAGAAATA
CACCAACAGCACGCATGATGTCTACTGGGGATTTATTCTTTAGTGCGGGGGAATACACGGCTTTTAATAC
GATTGAGGGCGTCTCCTAACAAGTTACATCACTCCTGCCCTTCCTCACCCTCATCTCCATCACCTCCTTC
ATCTCCGTCATCTCCGTCATCACCCTCCGCGGCAGCCCCTTCCACCATAGGTGGAAACCAGGGAGGCAAA
TCTACTCCATCGTCAAAGCTGCACACAGTCACCCTGATATTGCAGGTAGGAGCGGGCTTTGTCATAACAA
GGTCCTTAATCGCATCCTTCAAAACCTCAGCAAATATATGAGTTTGTAAAAAGACCATGAAATAACAGAC
AATGGACTCCCTTAGCGGGCCAGGTTGTGGGCCGGGTCCAGGGGCCATTCCAAAGGGGAGACGACTCAAT
GGTGTAAGACGACATTGTGGAATAGCAAGGGCAGTTCCTCGCCTTAGGTTGTAAAGGGAGGTCTTACTAC
CTCCATATACGAACACACCGGCGACCCAAGTTCCTTCGTCGGTAGTCCTTTCTACGTGACTCCTAGCCAG
GAGAGCTCTTAAACCTTCTGCAATGTTCTCAAATTTCGGGTTGGAACCTCCTTGACCACGATGCTTTCCA
AACCACCCTCCTTTTTTGCGCCTGCCTCCATCACCCTGACCCCGGGGTCCAGTGCTTGGGCCTTCTCCTG
GGTCATCTGCGGGGCCCTGCTCTATCGCTCCCGGGGGCACGTCAGGCTCACCATCTGGGCCACCTTCTTG
GTGGTATTCAAAATAATCGGCTTCCCCTACAGGGTGGAAAAATGGCCTTCTACCTGGAGGGGGCCTGCGC
GGTGGAGACCCGGATGATGATGACTGACTACTGGGACTCCTGGGCCTCTTTTCTCCACGTCCACGACCTC
TCCCCCTGGCTCTTTCACGACTTCCCCCCCTGGCTCTTTCACGTCCTCTACCCCGGCGGCCTCCACTACC
TCCTCGACCCCGGCCTCCACTACCTCCTCGACCCCGGCCTCCACTGCCTCCTCGACCCCGGCCTCCACCT
CCTGCTCCTGCCCCTCCTGCTCCTGCCCCTCCTCCTGCTCCTSCCCCTCCTSCCCCTCCTSCTCCTSCCC
CTCCTSCCCCTCCYSCTCCTSCCCCTCCTSCCCCTCCTSCTCCTSCCCCTCCTSCCCCTCCTCCTSCTCC
TSCCCCYCCTSCCCCTCCTCCTSCTCCTSCCCCTCCTSCCCCTCCTSCTCCTSCCCCTCCTSCCCCTCCT
SCTCCTSCCCCTCCTSCCCCTCCTSCTCCTGCCCCTCCTGCTCCTGCCCCTCCTGCTCCTSCCCCTCCTG
CTCCTGCCCCTCCTGCCCCTCCTGCCCCTCCTCCTSCTCCTSCCCCTCCTGCTCCTSCCCCTCCTSCCCC
TCCTGCCCCTCCTGCTCCTSCCCCTCCTCCTSCTCCTSCCCCTCCTSCCCCTCCTSCYCCTCCTCCTSCT
CCTSCCCCTCCTSCCCCTCCTCCTSCTCCTGCCCCTCCTCCTSCTCCTSCCCCTCCTSCYCCTCCTSCCC
CTCCTCCTSCTCCTSCCCCTCCTSCYCCTCCTCCTSCTCCTSCCCCTCCTCCTSCTCCTSCCCCTCCTSC
YCCTCCTSCCCCTCCTCCTSCTCCTSCCCCTCCTCCTSCTCCTSCCCCTCCTSCCCCTCCTSCCCCTCCT
GCCCCTCCTCCTGCTCCTGCCCCTCCTCCTGCTCCTGCCCCTCCTGCTCCTGCCCCTCCCGCTCCTGCTC
CTGCTCCTGTTCCACCGTGGGTCCCTTTGCAGCCAATGCAACTTGGACGTTTTTGGGGTCTCCGGACACC
ATCTCTATGTCTTGGCCCTGATCCTGAGCCGCCCGGGGCTCCTGGTCTTCCGCCTCCTCGTCCTCGTCCT
CTTCCCCGTCCTCGTCCATGGTTATCACCCCCTCTTCTTTGAGGTCCACTGCCGCCGGAGCCTTCTGGTC
CAGATGTGTCTCCCTTCTCTCCTAGGCCATTTCCAGGTCCTGTACCTGGCCCCTCGTCAGACATGATTCA
CACTAAAAGAGATCAATAGACATCTTTATTAGACGACGCTCAGTGAATACAGGGAGTGCAGACTCCTGCC
CCCTCCAACAGCCCCCCCACCCTCATCCCCTTCATGGTCGCTGTCAGACAGATCCAGGTCTGAAAATTCC
CCATCCTCCGAACCATCCTCGTCCTCATCACCAATTACTCGCAGCCCGGAAAACTCCCGCTGAACATCCT
CAAGATTTGCGTCCTGAGCCTCAAGCCAGGCCTCAAATTCCTCGTCCCCCTTTTTGCTGGACGGTAGGGA
TGGGGATTCTCGGGACCCCTCCTCTTCCTCTTCAAGGTCACCAGACAGAGATGCTACTGGGGCAACGGAA
GAAAAGCTGGGTGCGGCCTGTGAGGATCAGCTTATCGATGATAAGCTGTCAAACATGAGAATTCTTGAAG
ACGAAAGGGCCTCGTGATACGCCTATTTTTATAGGTTAATGTCATGATAATAATGGTTTCTTAGACGTCA
GGTGGCACTTTTCGGGGAAATGTGCGCGGAACCCCTATTTGTTTATTTTTCTAAATACATTCAAATATGT
ATCCGCTCATGAGACAATAACCCTGATAAATGCTTCAATAATATTGAAAAAGGAAGAGTATGAGTATTCA
ACATTTCCGTGTCGCCCTTATTCCCTTTTTTGCGGCATTTTGCCTTCCTGTTTTTGCTCACCCAGAAACG
CTGGTGAAAGTAAAAGATGCTGAAGATCAGTTGGGTGCACGAGTGGGTTACATCGAACTGGATCTCAACA
GCGGTAAGATCCTTGAGAGTTTTCGCCCCGAAGAACGTTTTCCAATGATGAGCACTTTTAAAGTTCTGCT
ATGTGGCGCGGTATTATCCCGTGTTGACGCCGGGCAAGAGCAACTCGGTCGCCGCATACACTATTCTCAG
AATGACTTGGTTGAGTACTCACCAGTCACAGAAAAGCATCTTACGGATGGCATGACAGTAAGAGAATTAT
GCAGTGCTGCCATAACCATGAGTGATAACACTGCGGCCAACTTACTTCTGACAACGATCGGAGGACCGAA
GGAGCTAACCGCTTTTTTGCACAACATGGGGGATCATGTAACTCGCCTTGATCGTTGGGAACCGGAGCTG
AATGAAGCCATACCAAACGACGAGCGTGACACCACGATGCCTGCAGCAATGGCAACAACGTTGCGCAAAC
TATTAACTGGCGAACTACTTACTCTAGCTTCCCGGCAACAATTAATAGACTGGATGGAGGCGGATAAAGT
TGCAGGACCACTTCTGCGCTCGGCCCTTCCGGCTGGCTGGTTTATTGCTGATAAATCTGGAGCCGGTGAG
CGTGGGTCTCGCGGTATCATTGCAGCACTGGGGCCAGATGGTAAGCCCTCCCGTATCGTAGTTATCTACA
CGACGGGGAGTCAGGCAACTATGGATGAACGAAATAGACAGATCGCTGAGATAGGTGCCTCACTGATTAA
GCATTGGTAACTGTCAGACCAAGTTTACTCATATATACTTTAGATTGATTTAAAACTTCATTTTTAATTT
AAAAGGATCTAGGTGAAGATCCTTTTTGATAATCTCATGACCAAAATCCCTTAACGTGAGTTTTCGTTCC
ACTGAGCGTCAGACCCCGTAGAAAAGATCAAAGGATCTTCTTGAGATCCTTTTTTTCTGCGCGTAATCTG
CTGCTTGCAAACAAAAAAACCACCGCTACCAGCGGTGGTTTGTTTGCCGGATCAAGAGCTACCAACTCTT
TTTCCGAAGGTAACTGGCTTCAGCAGAGCGCAGATACCAAATACTGTCCTTCTAGTGTAGCCGTAGTTAG
GCCACCACTTCAAGAACTCTGTAGCACCGCCTACATACCTCGCTCTGCTAATCCTGTTACCAGTGGCTGC
TGCCAGTGGCGATAAGTCGTGTCTTACCGGGTTGGACTCAAGACGATAGTTACCGGATAAGGCGCAGCGG
TCGGGCTGAACGGGGGGTTCGTGCACACAGCCCAGCTTGGAGCGAACGACCTACACCGAACTGAGATACC
TACAGCGTGAGCTATGAGAAAGCGCCACGCTTCCCGAAGGGAGAAAGGCGGACAGGTATCCGGTAAGCGG
CAGGGTCGGAACAGGAGAGCGCACGAGGGAGCTTCCAGGGGGAAACGCCTGGTATCTTTATAGTCCTGTC
GGGTTTCGCCACCTCTGACTTGAGCGTCGATTTTTGTGATGCTCGTCAGGGGGGCGGAGCCTATGGAAAA
ACGCCAGCAACGCGGCCTTTTTACGGTTCCTGGCCTTTTGCTGGCCTTGAAGCTGTCCCTGATGGTCGTC
ATCTACCTGCCTGGACAGCATGGCCTGCAACGCGGGCATCCCGATGCCGCCGGAAGCGAGAAGAATCATA
ATGGGGAAGGCCATCCAGCCTCGCGTCGGATCTCATGGTGCTGTATATAAAACCAGTGGTTATATGTACA
GTAGCTGTATATAAAACCAGTGGTTATATGTACAGTAGCTGTATATAAAACCAGTGGTTATATGTACAGT
AGTACGTTAGATCCGAACGCCAGCAAGACGTAGCCCAGCGCGTCGGCCCCGAGATGCGCCGCGTGCGGCT
GCTGGAGATGGCGGACGCGATGGATATGTTCTGCCAAGGGTTGGTTTGCGCATTCACAGTTCTCCGCAAG
AATTGATTGGCTCCAATTCTTGGAGTGGTGAATCCGTTAGCGAGGTGCCGCCCTGCTTCATCCCCGTGGC
CCGTTGCTCGCGTTTGCTGGCGGTGTCCCCGGAAGAAATATATTTGCATGTCTTTAGTTCTATGATGACA
CAAACCCCGCCCAGCGTCTTGTCATTGGCGAATTCGAACACGCAGATGCAGTCGGGGCGGCGCGGTCCGA
GGTCCACTTCGCATATTAAGGTGACGCGTGTGGCCTCGAACACCGAGCGACCCTGCAGCGACCCGCTTAA
CAGCGTCAACAGCGTGCCGCAGATCCCGGGGGGCAATGAGATATGAAAAAGCCTGAACTCACCGCGACGT
CTGTCGAGAAGTTTCTGATCGAAAAGTTCGACAGCGTCTCCGACCTGATGCAGCTCTCGGAGGGCGAAGA
ATCTCGTGCTTTCAGCTTCGATGTAGGAGGGCGTGGATATGTCCTGCGGGTAAATAGCTGCGCCGATGGT
TTCTACAAAGATCGTTATGTTTATCGGCACTTTGCATCGGCCGCGCTCCCGATTCCGGAAGTGCTTGACA
TTGGGGAATTCAGCGAGAGCCTGACCTATTGCATCTCCCGCCGTGCACAGGGTGTCACGTTGCAAGACCT
GCCTGAAACCGAACTGCCCGCTGTTCTGCAGCCGGTCGCGGAGGCCATGGATGCGATCGCTGCGGCCGAT
CTTAGCCAGACGAGCGGGTTCGGCCCATTCGGACCGCAAGGAATCGGTCAATACACTACATGGCGTGATT
TCATATGCGCGATTGCTGATCCCCATGTGTATCACTGGCAAACTGTGATGGACGACACCGTCAGTGCGTC
CGTCGCGCAGGCTCTCGATGAGCTGATGCTTTGGGCCGAGGACTGCCCCGAAGTCCGGCACCTCGTGCAC
GCGGATTTCGGCTCCAACAATGTCCTGACGGACAATGGCCGCATAACAGCGGTCATTGACTGGAGCGAGG
CGATGTTCGGGGATTCCCAATACGAGGTCGCCAACATCTTCTTCTGGAGGCCGTGGTTGGCTTGTATGGA
GCAGCAGACGCGCTACTTCGAGCGGAGGCATCCGGAGCTTGCAGGATCGCCGCGGCTCCGGGCGTATATG
CTCCGCATTGGTCTTGACCAACTCTATCAGAGCTTGGTTGACGGCAATTTCGATGATGCAGCTTGGGCGC
AGGGTCGATGCGACGCAATCGTCCGATCCGGAGCCGGGACTGTCGGGCGTACACAAATCGCCCGCAGAAG
CGCGGCCGTCTGGACCGATGGCTGTGTAGAAGTACTCGCCGATAGTGGAAACCGACGCCCCAGCACTCGT
CCGGATCGGGAGATGGGGGAGGCTAACTGAAACACGGAAGGAGACAATACCGGAAGGAACCCGCGCTATG
ACGGCAATAAAAAGACAGAATAAAACGCACGGGTGTTGGGTCGTTTGTTCATAAACGCGGGGTTCGGTCC
CAGGGCTGGCACTCTGTCGATACCCCACCGAGACCCCATTGGGGCCAATACGCCCGCGTTTCTTCCTTTT
CCCCACCCCACCCCCCAAGTTCGGGTGAAGGCCCAGGGCTCGCAGCCAACGTCGGGGCGGCAGGCCCTGC
CATAGCCACTGGCCCCGTGGGTTAGGGACGGGGTCCCCCATGGGGAATGGTTTATGGTTCGTGGGGGTTA
TTATTTTGGGCGTTGCGTGGGGTCAGGTCCACGACTGGACTGAGCAGACAGACCCATGGTTTTTGGATGG
CCTGGGCATGGACCGCATGTACTGGCGCGACACGAACACCGGGCGTCTGTGGCTGCCAAACACCCCCGAC
CCCCAAAAACCACCGCGCGGATTTCTGGCGTGCCAAGCTAGTCGACCAATTCTCATGTTTGACAGCTTAT
CATCGCAGATCCGGGCAACGTTGTTGCCATTGCTGCAGGCGCAGAACTGGTAGGTATGGAAGATCTAACG
TACTACTGTACATATAACCACTGGTTTTATATACAGCTACTGTACATATAACCACTGGTTTTATATACAG
CTACTGTACATATAACCACTGGTTTTATATACAGCACCATGAGATCTATACATTGAATCAATATTGGCAA
TTAGCCATATTAGTCATTGGTTATATAGCATAAATCAATATTGGCTATTGGCCATTGCATACGTTGTATC
TATATCATAATATGTACACGAGTTTACTCCCTATCAGTGATAGAGAACGTATGTCGAGTTTACTCCCTAT
CAGTGATAGAGAACGATGTCGAGTTTACTCCCTATCAGTGATAGAGAACGTATGTCGAGTTTACTCCCTA
TCAGTGATAGAGAACGTATGTCGAGTTTACTCCCTATCAGTGATAGAGAACGTATGTCGAGTTTATCCCT
ATCAGTGATAGAGAACGTATGTCGAGTTTACTCCCTATCAGTGATAGAGAACGTATGTCGAGGTAGGCGT
GTACGGTGGGAGGCCTATATAAGCAGAGCTCGTTTAGTGAACCGTCAGATCGCCTGGAGAATTCGAGCTC
GGTACCCGCCACCATGGTGAGCAAGGGCGAGGAGCTGTTCACCGGGGTGGTGCCCATCCTGGTCGAGCTG
GACGGCGACGTAAACGGCCACAAGTTCAGCGTGTCCGGCGAGGGCGAGGGCGATGCCACCTACGGCAAGC
TGACCCTGAAGTTCATCTGCACCACCGGCAAGCTGCCCGTGCCCTGGCCCACCCTCGTGACCACCCTGAC
CTGGGGCGTGCAGTGCTTCAGCCGCTACCCCGACCACATGAAGCAGCACGACTTCTTCAAGTCCGCCATG
CCCGAAGGCTACGTCCAGGAGCGCACCATCTTCTTCAAGGACGACGGCAACTACAAGACCCGCGCCGAGG
TGAAGTTCGAGGGCGACACCCTGGTGAACCGCATCGAGCTGAAGGGCATCGACTTCAAGGAGGACGGCAA
CATCCTGGGGCACAAGCTGGAGTACAACTACATCAGCCACAACGTCTATATCACCGCCGACAAGCAGAAG
AACGGCATCAAGGCCAACTTCAAGATCCGCCACAACATCGAGGACGGCAGCGTGCAGCTCGCCGACCACT
ACCAGCAGAACACCCCCATCGGCGACGGCCCCGTGCTGCTGCCCGACAACCACTACCTGAGCACCCAGTC
CGCCCTGAGCAAAGACCCCAACGAGAAGCGCGATCACATGGTCCTGCTGGAGTTCGTGACCGCCGCCGGG
ATCACTCTCGGCATGGACGAGCTGTACAAGTCCGGACTCAGATCTCGAGGCCGGCAAGGCCGGATCCAGA
CATGATAAGATACATTGATGAGTTTGGACAAACCACAACTAGAATGCAGTGAAAAAAATGCTTTATTTGT
GAAATTTGTGATGCTATTGCTTTATTTGTAACCATTATAAGCTGCAATAAACAAGTTAACAACAACAATT
GCATTCATTTTATGTTTCAGGTTCAGGGGGAGGTGTGGGAGGTTTTTTAAAGCAAGTAAAACCTCTACAA
ATGTGGTATGGCTGATTATGATCCGGCTGCCTCGCGCGTTTCGGTGATGACGGTGAAAACCTCTGACACA
TGCAGCTCCCGGAGACGGTCACAGCTTGTCTGTAAGCGGATGCCGGGAGCAGACAAGCCCGTCAGGGCGC
GTCAGCGGGTGTTGGCGGGTGTCGGGGCGCAGCCATGAGGTCGACTCTAGAGGATCGATCCCCGCCCCGG
ACGAACTAAACCTGACTACGACATCTCTGCCCCTTCTTCGCGGGGCAGTGCATGTAATCCCTTCAGTTGG
TTGGTACAACTTGCCAACTGGGCCCTGTTCCACATGTGACACGGGGGGGGACCAAACACAAAGGGGTTCT
CTGACTGTAGTTGACATCCTTATAAATGGATGTGCACATTTGCCAACACTGAGTGGCTTTCATCCTGGAG
CAGACTTTGCAGTCTGTGGACTGCAACACAACATTGCCTTTATGTGTAACTCTTGGCTGAAGCTCTTACA
CCAATGCTGGGGGACATGTACCTCCCAGGGGCCCAGGAAGACTACGGGAGGCTACACCAACGTCAATCAG
AGGGGCCTGTGTAGCTACCGATAAGCGGACCCTCAAGAGGGCATTAGCAATAGTGTTTATAAGGCCCCCT
TGTTAACCCTAAACGGGTAGCATATGCTTCCCGGGTAGTAGTATATACTATCCAGACTAACCCTAATTCA
ATAGCATATGTTACCCAACGGGAAGCATATGCTATCGAATTAGGGTTAGTAAAAGGGTCCTAAGGAACAG
CGATATCTCCCACCCCATGAGCTGTCACGGTTTTATTTACATGGGGTCAGGATTCCACGAGGGTAGTGAA
CCATTTTAGTCACAAGGGCAGTGGCTGAAGATCAAGGAGCGGGCAGTGAACTCTCCTGAATCTTCGCCTG
CTTCTTCATTCTCCTTCGTTTAGCTAATAGAATAACTGCTGAGTTGTGAACAGTAAGGTGTATGTGAGGT
GCTCGAAAACAAGGTTTCAGGTGACGCCCCCAGAATAAAATTTGGACGGGGGGTTCAGTGGTGGCATTGT
GCTATGACACCAATATAACCCTCACAAACCCCTTGGGCAATAAATACTAGTGTAGGAATGAAACATTCTG
AATATCTTTAACAATAGAAATCCATGGGGTGGGGACAAGCCGTAAAGACTGGATGTCCATCTCACACGAA
TTTATGGCTATGGGCAACACATAATCCTAGTGCAATATGATACTGGGGTTATTAAGATGTGTCCCAGGCA
GGGACCAAGACAGGTGAACCATGTTGTTACACTCTATTTGTAACAAGGGGAAAGAGAGTGGACGCCGACA
GCAGCGGACTCCACTGGTTGTCTCTAACACCCCCGAAAATTAAACGGGGCTCCACGCCAATGGGGCCCAT
AAACAAAGACAAGTGGCCACTCTTTTTTTTGAAATTGTGGAGTGGGGGCACGCGTCAGCCCCCACACGCC
GCCCTGCGGTTTTGGACTGTAAAATAAGGGTGTAATAACTTGGCTGATTGTAACCCCGCTAACCACTGCG
GTCAAACCACTTGCCCACAAAACCACTAATGGCACCCCGGGGAATACCTGCATAAGTAGGTGGGCGGGCC
AAGATAGGGGCGCGATTGCTGCGATCTGGAGGACAAATTACACACACTTGCGCCTGAGCGCCAAGCACAG
GGTTGTTGGTCCTCATATTCACGAGGTCGCTGAGAGCACGGTGGGCTAATGTTGCCATGGGTAGCATATA
CTACCCAAATATCTGGATAGCATATGCTATCCTAATCTATATCTGGGTAGCATAGGCTATCCTAATCTAT
ATCTGGGTAGCATATGCTATCCTAATCTATATCTGGGTAGTATATGCTATCCTAATTTATATCTGGGTAG
CATAGGCTATCCTAATCTATATCTGGGTAGCATATGCTATCCTAATCTATATCTGGGTAGTATATGCTAT
CCTAATCTGTATCCGGGTAGCATATGCTATCCTAATAGAGATTAGGGTAGTATATGCTATCCTAATTTAT
ATCTGGGTAGCATATACTACCCAAATATCTGGATAGCATATGCTATCCTAATCTATATCTGGGTAGCATA
TGCTATCCTAATCTATATCTGGGTAGCATAGGCTATCCTAATCTATATCTGGGTAGCATATGCTATCCTA
ATCTATATCTGGGTAGTATATGCTATCCTAATTTATATCTGGGTAGCATAGGCTATCCTAATCTATATCT
GGGTAGCATATGCTATCCTAATCTATATCTGGGTAGTATATGCTATCCTAATCTGTATCCGGGTAGCATA
TGCTATCCTCATGCATATACAGTCAGCATATGATACCCAGTAGTAGAGTGGGAGTGCTATCCTTTGCATA
TGCCGCCACCTCCCAAGGGGGCGTGAATTTTCGCTGCTTGTCCTTTTCCTGCTGGTTGCTCCCATTCTTA
GGTGAATTTAAGGAGGCCAGGCTAAAGCCGTCGCATGTCTGATTGCTCACCAGGTAAATGTCGCTAATGT
TTTCCAACGCGAGAAGGTGTTGAGCGCGGAGCTGAGTGACGTGA
