Features (pLannotate 1.2.2; 23 found; start..end, strand, type, name):
    169..2094    -  CDS            EBNA1: Epstein-Barr nuclear antigen 1, also known as EBNA-1 crucial for latent viral infection, and for episomal amplification of vectors containing the oriP origin (Okita et al., 2013)
   2132..2476    -  CDS            BRRF2_EBVB9 (fragment): Protein inferred from homology: Swiss-Prot protein existence level 3. From Epstein-Barr virus (strain B95-8) (HHV-4) (Human herpesvirus 4).
   2479..2502    -  promoter       tet promoter (fragment): E. coli promoter for tetracycline efflux protein gene
   2615..2719    +  promoter       AmpR promoter: bla
   2720..3580    +  CDS            AmpR: β-lactamase; bla; confers resistance to ampicillin, carbenicillin, and related antibiotics
   3751..4339    +  rep_origin     ori: high-copy-number ColE1/pMB1/pBR322/pUC origin of replication
   4385..4508    -  CDS            TcR (fragment): tetracycline efflux protein; tet; confers resistance to tetracycline
   4789..4989    -  CDS            MDV035 (fragment): UL24_GAHVM - Protein inferred from homology: Swiss-Prot protein existence level 3. May play a role in the dispersal of host nucleolin from the nucleolus throughout the nucleus leading to a decrease in ribosome biogenesis. From Gallid herpesvirus 2 (strain Chicken/Md5/ATCC VR-987) (GaHV-2) (Marek's disease herpesvirus type 1).
   4978..5040    +  promoter       Mini-TK promoter: minimal herpes simplex virus (HSV) thymidine kinase promoter
   5083..6120    +  CDS            HygR: hygromycin B phosphotransferase confers resistance to hygromycin
   6162..6210    +  polyA_signal   HSV TK poly(A) signal: herpes simplex virus thymidine kinase polyadenylation signal (Cole and Stacy, 1985)
   6410..6634    +  CDS            gH (fragment): GH_HHV11 - Experimental evidence at protein level: Swiss-Prot protein existence level 1. The heterodimer glycoprotein H-glycoprotein L is required for the fusion of viral and plasma membranes leading to virus entry into the host cell. Following initial binding to host receptor, membrane fusion is mediated by the fusion machinery composed of gB and the heterodimer gH/gL. May also be involved in the fusion between the virion envelope and the outer nuclear membrane during virion morphogenesis. From Human herpesvirus 1 (strain 17) (HHV-1) (Human herpes simplex virus 1).
   6665..6690    -  CDS            bla(M) (fragment): β-lactamase lacking the signal sequence; bla(M); allows cytosolic expression of β-lactamase
   6950..7264    +  promoter       tight TRE promoter: Tet-responsive promoter PTight, consisting of seven tet operator sequences followed by the minimal CMV promoter
   7269..7288    +  misc_feature   MCS (fragment): pUC18/19 multiple cloning site
   7294..8010    +  CDS            EGFP: EGFP is a basic (constitutively fluorescent) green fluorescent protein published in 1996, derived from Aequorea victoria. It is reported to be a rapidly-maturing weak dimer with moderate acid sensitivity.
   8011..8029    +  misc_feature   MCS (fragment): multiple cloning site
   8043..8177    -  polyA_signal   SV40 poly(A) signal: SV40 polyadenylation signal
   8200..8283    -  CDS            large T antigen (fragment): large T antigen from SV40 (simian virus 40)
   8286..8326    +  CDS            rop (fragment): Rop protein, which maintains plasmids at low copy number; rop
   8435..8453    -  misc_feature   MCS (fragment): pUC18/19 multiple cloning site
   8900..10689   -  rep_origin     oriP: Epstein-Barr virus oriP replication origin (Yates et al., 2000)
  10690..86      -  CDS            gL (fragment) (across the origin): GL_EBVB9 - Experimental evidence at protein level: Swiss-Prot protein existence level 1. The heterodimer glycoprotein H-glycoprotein L is required for the fusion of viral and plasma membranes leading to virus entry into the host cell. Acts as a functional inhibitor of gH and maintains gH in an inhibited form. Upon binding to host integrins, gL dissociates from gH leading to activation of the viral fusion glycoproteins gB and gH. Fusion of EBV with B-lymphocytes requires the additional receptor- binding protein gp42, which forms a complex with gH/gL. The heterodimer gH/gL targets also host EPHA
>Addgene plasmid #207413 | ECFP HO | depositor full sequence | sequence record 421049 | ECFP HO sequence 10822 bps
CAACATGGGTATGCCCAATTGCCCCATGTTGGGAGGACGAAAATGGTGACAAGACAGATGGCCAGAAATA
CACCAACAGCACGCATGATGTCTACTGGGGATTTATTCTTTAGTGCGGGGGAATACACGGCTTTTAATAC
GATTGAGGGCGTCTCCTAACAAGTTACATCACTCCTGCCCTTCCTCACCCTCATCTCCATCACCTCCTTC
ATCTCCGTCATCTCCGTCATCACCCTCCGCGGCAGCCCCTTCCACCATAGGTGGAAACCAGGGAGGCAAA
TCTACTCCATCGTCAAAGCTGCACACAGTCACCCTGATATTGCAGGTAGGAGCGGGCTTTGTCATAACAA
GGTCCTTAATCGCATCCTTCAAAACCTCAGCAAATATATGAGTTTGTAAAAAGACCATGAAATAACAGAC
AATGGACTCCCTTAGCGGGCCAGGTTGTGGGCCGGGTCCAGGGGCCATTCCAAAGGGGAGACGACTCAAT
GGTGTAAGACGACATTGTGGAATAGCAAGGGCAGTTCCTCGCCTTAGGTTGTAAAGGGAGGTCTTACTAC
CTCCATATACGAACACACCGGCGACCCAAGTTCCTTCGTCGGTAGTCCTTTCTACGTGACTCCTAGCCAG
GAGAGCTCTTAAACCTTCTGCAATGTTCTCAAATTTCGGGTTGGAACCTCCTTGACCACGATGCTTTCCA
AACCACCCTCCTTTTTTGCGCCTGCCTCCATCACCCTGACCCCGGGGTCCAGTGCTTGGGCCTTCTCCTG
GGTCATCTGCGGGGCCCTGCTCTATCGCTCCCGGGGGCACGTCAGGCTCACCATCTGGGCCACCTTCTTG
GTGGTATTCAAAATAATCGGCTTCCCCTACAGGGTGGAAAAATGGCCTTCTACCTGGAGGGGGCCTGCGC
GGTGGAGACCCGGATGATGATGACTGACTACTGGGACTCCTGGGCCTCTTTTCTCCACGTCCACGACCTC
TCCCCCTGGCTCTTTCACGACTTCCCCCCCTGGCTCTTTCACGTCCTCTACCCCGGCGGCCTCCACTACC
TCCTCGACCCCGGCCTCCACTACCTCCTCGACCCCGGCCTCCACTGCCTCCTCGACCCCGGCCTCCACCT
CCTGCTCCTGCCCCTCCTGCTCCTGCCCCTCCTCCTGCTCCTGCCCCTCCTGCCCCTCCTGCTCCTGCCC
CTCCTGCCCCTCCTGCTCCTGCCCCTCCTGCCCCTCCTGCTCCTGCCCCTCCTGCCCCTCCTCCTGCTCC
TGCCCCTCCTGCCCCTCCTCCTGCTCCTGCCCCTCCTGCCCCTCCTGCTCCTGCCCCTCCTGCCCCTCCT
GCTCCTGCCCCTCCTGCCCCTCCTGCTCCTGCCCCTCCTGCTCCTGCCCCTCCTGCTCCTGCCCCTCCTG
CTCCTGCCCCTCCTGCCCCTCCTGCCCCTCCTCCTGCTCCTGCCCCTCCTGCTCCTGCCCCTCCTGCCCC
TCCTGCCCCTCCTGCTCCTGCCCCTCCTCCTGCTCCTGCCCCTCCTGCCCCTCCTGCCCCTCCTCCTGCT
CCTGCCCCTCCTGCCCCTCCTCCTGCTCCTGCCCCTCCTCCTGCTCCTGCCCCTCCTGCCCCTCCTGCCC
CTCCTCCTGCTCCTGCCCCTCCTGCCCCTCCTCCTGCTCCTGCCCCTCCTCCTGCTCCTGCCCCTCCTGC
CCCTCCTGCCCCTCCTCCTGCTCCTGCCCCTCCTCCTGCTCCTGCCCCTCCTGCCCCTCCTGCCCCTCCT
GCCCCTCCTCCTGCTCCTGCCCCTCCTCCTGCTCCTGCCCCTCCTGCTCCTGCCCCTCCCGCTCCTGCTC
CTGCTCCTGTTCCACCGTGGGTCCCTTTGCAGCCAATGCAACTTGGACGTTTTTGGGGTCTCCGGACACC
ATCTCTATGTCTTGGCCCTGATCCTGAGCCGCCCGGGGCTCCTGGTCTTCCGCCTCCTCGTCCTCGTCCT
CTTCCCCGTCCTCGTCCATGGTTATCACCCCCTCTTCTTTGAGGTCCACTGCCGCCGGAGCCTTCTGGTC
CAGATGTGTCTCCCTTCTCTCCTAGGCCATTTCCAGGTCCTGTACCTGGCCCCTCGTCAGACATGATTCA
CACTAAAAGAGATCAATAGACATCTTTATTAGACGACGCTCAGTGAATACAGGGAGTGCAGACTCCTGCC
CCCTCCAACAGCCCCCCCACCCTCATCCCCTTCATGGTCGCTGTCAGACAGATCCAGGTCTGAAAATTCC
CCATCCTCCGAACCATCCTCGTCCTCATCACCAATTACTCGCAGCCCGGAAAACTCCCGCTGAACATCCT
CAAGATTTGCGTCCTGAGCCTCAAGCCAGGCCTCAAATTCCTCGTCCCCCTTTTTGCTGGACGGTAGGGA
TGGGGATTCTCGGGACCCCTCCTCTTCCTCTTCAAGGTCACCAGACAGAGATGCTACTGGGGCAACGGAA
GAAAAGCTGGGTGCGGCCTGTGAGGATCAGCTTATCGATGATAAGCTGTCAAACATGAGAATTCTTGAAG
ACGAAAGGGCCTCGTGATACGCCTATTTTTATAGGTTAATGTCATGATAATAATGGTTTCTTAGACGTCA
GGTGGCACTTTTCGGGGAAATGTGCGCGGAACCCCTATTTGTTTATTTTTCTAAATACATTCAAATATGT
ATCCGCTCATGAGACAATAACCCTGATAAATGCTTCAATAATATTGAAAAAGGAAGAGTATGAGTATTCA
ACATTTCCGTGTCGCCCTTATTCCCTTTTTTGCGGCATTTTGCCTTCCTGTTTTTGCTCACCCAGAAACG
CTGGTGAAAGTAAAAGATGCTGAAGATCAGTTGGGTGCACGAGTGGGTTACATCGAACTGGATCTCAACA
GCGGTAAGATCCTTGAGAGTTTTCGCCCCGAAGAACGTTTTCCAATGATGAGCACTTTTAAAGTTCTGCT
ATGTGGCGCGGTATTATCCCGTGTTGACGCCGGGCAAGAGCAACTCGGTCGCCGCATACACTATTCTCAG
AATGACTTGGTTGAGTACTCACCAGTCACAGAAAAGCATCTTACGGATGGCATGACAGTAAGAGAATTAT
GCAGTGCTGCCATAACCATGAGTGATAACACTGCGGCCAACTTACTTCTGACAACGATCGGAGGACCGAA
GGAGCTAACCGCTTTTTTGCACAACATGGGGGATCATGTAACTCGCCTTGATCGTTGGGAACCGGAGCTG
AATGAAGCCATACCAAACGACGAGCGTGACACCACGATGCCTGCAGCAATGGCAACAACGTTGCGCAAAC
TATTAACTGGCGAACTACTTACTCTAGCTTCCCGGCAACAATTAATAGACTGGATGGAGGCGGATAAAGT
TGCAGGACCACTTCTGCGCTCGGCCCTTCCGGCTGGCTGGTTTATTGCTGATAAATCTGGAGCCGGTGAG
CGTGGGTCTCGCGGTATCATTGCAGCACTGGGGCCAGATGGTAAGCCCTCCCGTATCGTAGTTATCTACA
CGACGGGGAGTCAGGCAACTATGGATGAACGAAATAGACAGATCGCTGAGATAGGTGCCTCACTGATTAA
GCATTGGTAACTGTCAGACCAAGTTTACTCATATATACTTTAGATTGATTTAAAACTTCATTTTTAATTT
AAAAGGATCTAGGTGAAGATCCTTTTTGATAATCTCATGACCAAAATCCCTTAACGTGAGTTTTCGTTCC
ACTGAGCGTCAGACCCCGTAGAAAAGATCAAAGGATCTTCTTGAGATCCTTTTTTTCTGCGCGTAATCTG
CTGCTTGCAAACAAAAAAACCACCGCTACCAGCGGTGGTTTGTTTGCCGGATCAAGAGCTACCAACTCTT
TTTCCGAAGGTAACTGGCTTCAGCAGAGCGCAGATACCAAATACTGTCCTTCTAGTGTAGCCGTAGTTAG
GCCACCACTTCAAGAACTCTGTAGCACCGCCTACATACCTCGCTCTGCTAATCCTGTTACCAGTGGCTGC
TGCCAGTGGCGATAAGTCGTGTCTTACCGGGTTGGACTCAAGACGATAGTTACCGGATAAGGCGCAGCGG
TCGGGCTGAACGGGGGGTTCGTGCACACAGCCCAGCTTGGAGCGAACGACCTACACCGAACTGAGATACC
TACAGCGTGAGCTATGAGAAAGCGCCACGCTTCCCGAAGGGAGAAAGGCGGACAGGTATCCGGTAAGCGG
CAGGGTCGGAACAGGAGAGCGCACGAGGGAGCTTCCAGGGGGAAACGCCTGGTATCTTTATAGTCCTGTC
GGGTTTCGCCACCTCTGACTTGAGCGTCGATTTTTGTGATGCTCGTCAGGGGGGCGGAGCCTATGGAAAA
ACGCCAGCAACGCGGCCTTTTTACGGTTCCTGGCCTTTTGCTGGCCTTGAAGCTGTCCCTGATGGTCGTC
ATCTACCTGCCTGGACAGCATGGCCTGCAACGCGGGCATCCCGATGCCGCCGGAAGCGAGAAGAATCATA
ATGGGGAAGGCCATCCAGCCTCGCGTCGGATCTCATGGTGCTGTATATAAAACCAGTGGTTATATGTACA
GTAGCTGTATATAAAACCAGTGGTTATATGTACAGTAGCTGTATATAAAACCAGTGGTTATATGTACAGT
AGTACGTTAGATCCGAACGCCAGCAAGACGTAGCCCAGCGCGTCGGCCCCGAGATGCGCCGCGTGCGGCT
GCTGGAGATGGCGGACGCGATGGATATGTTCTGCCAAGGGTTGGTTTGCGCATTCACAGTTCTCCGCAAG
AATTGATTGGCTCCAATTCTTGGAGTGGTGAATCCGTTAGCGAGGTGCCGCCCTGCTTCATCCCCGTGGC
CCGTTGCTCGCGTTTGCTGGCGGTGTCCCCGGAAGAAATATATTTGCATGTCTTTAGTTCTATGATGACA
CAAACCCCGCCCAGCGTCTTGTCATTGGCGAATTCGAACACGCAGATGCAGTCGGGGCGGCGCGGTCCGA
GGTCCACTTCGCATATTAAGGTGACGCGTGTGGCCTCGAACACCGAGCGACCCTGCAGCGACCCGCTTAA
CAGCGTCAACAGCGTGCCGCAGATCCCGGGGGGCAATGAGATATGAAAAAGCCTGAACTCACCGCGACGT
CTGTCGAGAAGTTTCTGATCGAAAAGTTCGACAGCGTCTCCGACCTGATGCAGCTCTCGGAGGGCGAAGA
ATCTCGTGCTTTCAGCTTCGATGTAGGAGGGCGTGGATATGTCCTGCGGGTAAATAGCTGCGCCGATGGT
TTCTACAAAGATCGTTATGTTTATCGGCACTTTGCATCGGCCGCGCTCCCGATTCCGGAAGTGCTTGACA
TTGGGGAATTCAGCGAGAGCCTGACCTATTGCATCTCCCGCCGTGCACAGGGTGTCACGTTGCAAGACCT
GCCTGAAACCGAACTGCCCGCTGTTCTGCAGCCGGTCGCGGAGGCCATGGATGCGATCGCTGCGGCCGAT
CTTAGCCAGACGAGCGGGTTCGGCCCATTCGGACCGCAAGGAATCGGTCAATACACTACATGGCGTGATT
TCATATGCGCGATTGCTGATCCCCATGTGTATCACTGGCAAACTGTGATGGACGACACCGTCAGTGCGTC
CGTCGCGCAGGCTCTCGATGAGCTGATGCTTTGGGCCGAGGACTGCCCCGAAGTCCGGCACCTCGTGCAC
GCGGATTTCGGCTCCAACAATGTCCTGACGGACAATGGCCGCATAACAGCGGTCATTGACTGGAGCGAGG
CGATGTTCGGGGATTCCCAATACGAGGTCGCCAACATCTTCTTCTGGAGGCCGTGGTTGGCTTGTATGGA
GCAGCAGACGCGCTACTTCGAGCGGAGGCATCCGGAGCTTGCAGGATCGCCGCGGCTCCGGGCGTATATG
CTCCGCATTGGTCTTGACCAACTCTATCAGAGCTTGGTTGACGGCAATTTCGATGATGCAGCTTGGGCGC
AGGGTCGATGCGACGCAATCGTCCGATCCGGAGCCGGGACTGTCGGGCGTACACAAATCGCCCGCAGAAG
CGCGGCCGTCTGGACCGATGGCTGTGTAGAAGTACTCGCCGATAGTGGAAACCGACGCCCCAGCACTCGT
CCGGATCGGGAGATGGGGGAGGCTAACTGAAACACGGAAGGAGACAATACCGGAAGGAACCCGCGCTATG
ACGGCAATAAAAAGACAGAATAAAACGCACGGGTGTTGGGTCGTTTGTTCATAAACGCGGGGTTCGGTCC
CAGGGCTGGCACTCTGTCGATACCCCACCGAGACCCCATTGGGGCCAATACGCCCGCGTTTCTTCCTTTT
CCCCACCCCACCCCCCAAGTTCGGGTGAAGGCCCAGGGCTCGCAGCCAACGTCGGGGCGGCAGGCCCTGC
CATAGCCACTGGCCCCGTGGGTTAGGGACGGGGTCCCCCATGGGGAATGGTTTATGGTTCGTGGGGGTTA
TTATTTTGGGCGTTGCGTGGGGTCAGGTCCACGACTGGACTGAGCAGACAGACCCATGGTTTTTGGATGG
CCTGGGCATGGACCGCATGTACTGGCGCGACACGAACACCGGGCGTCTGTGGCTGCCAAACACCCCCGAC
CCCCAAAAACCACCGCGCGGATTTCTGGCGTGCCAAGCTAGTCGACCAATTCTCATGTTTGACAGCTTAT
CATCGCAGATCCGGGCAACGTTGTTGCCATTGCTGCAGGCGCAGAACTGGTAGGTATGGAAGATCTAACG
TACTACTGTACATATAACCACTGGTTTTATATACAGCTACTGTACATATAACCACTGGTTTTATATACAG
CTACTGTACATATAACCACTGGTTTTATATACAGCACCATGAGATCTATACATTGAATCAATATTGGCAA
TTAGCCATATTAGTCATTGGTTATATAGCATAAATCAATATTGGCTATTGGCCATTGCATACGTTGTATC
TATATCATAATATGTACACGAGTTTACTCCCTATCAGTGATAGAGAACGTATGTCGAGTTTACTCCCTAT
CAGTGATAGAGAACGATGTCGAGTTTACTCCCTATCAGTGATAGAGAACGTATGTCGAGTTTACTCCCTA
TCAGTGATAGAGAACGTATGTCGAGTTTACTCCCTATCAGTGATAGAGAACGTATGTCGAGTTTATCCCT
ATCAGTGATAGAGAACGTATGTCGAGTTTACTCCCTATCAGTGATAGAGAACGTATGTCGAGGTAGGCGT
GTACGGTGGGAGGCCTATATAAGCAGAGCTCGTTTAGTGAACCGTCAGATCGCCTGGAGAATTCGAGCTC
GGTACCCGCCACCATGGTGAGCAAGGGCGAGGAGCTGTTCACCGGGGTGGTGCCCATCCTGGTCGAGCTG
GACGGCGACGTAAACGGCCACAAGTTCAGCGTGTCCGGCGAGGGCGAGGGCGATGCCACCTACGGCAAGC
TGACCCTGAAGTTCATCTGCACCACCGGCAAGCTGCCCGTGCCCTGGCCCACCCTCGTGACCACCCTGAC
CTACGGCGTGCAGTGCTTCAGCCGCTACCCCGACCACATGAAGCAGCACGACTTCTTCAAGTCCGCCATG
CCCGAAGGCTACGTCCAGGAGCGCACCATCTTCTTCAAGGACGACGGCAACTACAAGACCCGCGCCGAGG
TGAAGTTCGAGGGCGACACCCTGGTGAACCGCATCGAGCTGAAGGGCATCGACTTCAAGGAGGACGGCAA
CATCCTGGGGCACAAGCTGGAGTACAACTACAACAGCCACAACGTCTATATCATGGCCGACAAGCAGAAG
AACGGCATCAAGGTGAACTTCAAGATCCGCCACAACATCGAGGACGGCAGCGTGCAGCTCGCCGACCACT
ACCAGCAGAACACCCCCATCGGCGACGGCCCCGTGCTGCTGCCCGACAACCACTACCTGAGCACCCAGTC
CGCCCTGAGCAAAGACCCCAACGAGAAGCGCGATCACATGGTCCTGCTGGAGTTCGTGACCGCCGCCGGG
ATCACTCTCGGCATGGACGAGCTGTACAAGTCCGGACTCAGATCTCGAGGCCGGCAAGGCCGGATCCAGA
CATGATAAGATACATTGATGAGTTTGGACAAACCACAACTAGAATGCAGTGAAAAAAATGCTTTATTTGT
GAAATTTGTGATGCTATTGCTTTATTTGTAACCATTATAAGCTGCAATAAACAAGTTAACAACAACAATT
GCATTCATTTTATGTTTCAGGTTCAGGGGGAGGTGTGGGAGGTTTTTTAAAGCAAGTAAAACCTCTACAA
ATGTGGTATGGCTGATTATGATCCGGCTGCCTCGCGCGTTTCGGTGATGACGGTGAAAACCTCTGACACA
TGCAGCTCCCGGAGACGGTCACAGCTTGTCTGTAAGCGGATGCCGGGAGCAGACAAGCCCGTCAGGCGTC
AGCGGGTGTTGGCGGGTGTCGGGGCGCAGCCATGAGGTCGACTCTAGAGGATCGATGCCCCGCCCCGGAC
GAACTAAACCTGACTACGACATCTCTGCCCCTTCTTCGCGGGGCAGTGCATGTAATCCCTTCAGTTGGTT
GGTACAACTTGCCAACTGGGCCCTGTTCCACATGTGACACGGGGGGGGACCAAACACAAAGGGGTTCTCT
GACTGTAGTTGACATCCTTATAAATGGATGTGCACATTTGCCAACACTGAGTGGCTTTCATCCTGGAGCA
GACTTTGCAGTCTGTGGACTGCAACACAACATTGCCTTTATGTGTAACTCTTGGCTGAAGCTCTTACACC
AATGCTGGGGGACATGTACCTCCCAGGGGCCCAGGAAGACTACGGGAGGCTACACCAACGTCAATCAGAG
GGGCCTGTGTAGCTACCGATAAGCGGACCCTCAAGAGGGCATTAGCAATAGTGTTTATAAGGCCCCCTTG
TTAACCCTAAACGGGTAGCATATGCTTCCCGGGTAGTAGTATATACTATCCAGACTAACCCTAATTCAAT
AGCATATGTTACCCAACGGGAAGCATATGCTATCGAATTAGGGTTAGTAAAAGGGTCCTAAGGAACAGCG
ATATCTCCCACCCCATGAGCTGTCACGGTTTTATTTACATGGGGTCAGGATTCCACGAGGGTAGTGAACC
ATTTTAGTCACAAGGGCAGTGGCTGAAGATCAAGGAGCGGGCAGTGAACTCTCCTGAATCTTCGCCTGCT
TCTTCATTCTCCTTCGTTTAGCTAATAGAATAACTGCTGAGTTGTGAACAGTAAGGTGTATGTGAGGTGC
TCGAAAACAAGGTTTCAGGTGACGCCCCCAGAATAAAATTTGGACGGGGGGTTCAGTGGTGGCATTGTGC
TATGACACCAATATAACCCTCACAAACCCCTTGGGCAATAAATACTAGTGTAGGAATGAAACATTCTGAA
TATCTTTAACAATAGAAATCCATGGGGTGGGGACAAGCCGTAAAGACTGGATGTCCATCTCACACGAATT
TATGGCTATGGGCAACACATAATCCTAGTGCAATATGATACTGGGGTTATTAAGATGTGTCCCAGGCAGG
GACCAAGACAGGTGAACCATGTTGTTACACTCTATTTGTAACAAGGGGAAAGAGAGTGGACGCCGACAGC
AGCGGACTCCACTGGTTGTCTCTAACACCCCCGAAAATTAAACGGGGCTCCACGCCAATGGGGCCCATAA
ACAAAGACAAGTGGCCACTCTTTTTTTTGAAATTGTGGAGTGGGGGCACGCGTCAGCCCCCACACGCCGC
CCTGCGGTTTTGGACTGTAAAATAAGGGTGTAATAACTTGGCTGATTGTAACCCCGCTAACCACTGCGGT
CAAACCACTTGCCCACAAAACCACTAATGGCACCCCGGGGAATACCTGCATAAGTAGGTGGGCGGGCCAA
GATAGGGGCGCGATTGCTGCGATCTGGAGGACAAATTACACACACTTGCGCCTGAGCGCCAAGCACAGGG
TTGTTGGTCCTCATATTCACGAGGTCGCTGAGAGCACGGTGGGCTAATGTTGCCATGGGTAGCATATACT
ACCCAAATATCTGGATAGCATATGCTATCCTAATCTATATCTGGGTAGCATAGGCTATCCTAATCTATAT
CTGGGTAGCATATGCTATCCTAATCTATATCTGGGTAGTATATGCTATCCTAATTTATATCTGGGTAGCA
TAGGCTATCCTAATCTATATCTGGGTAGCATATGCTATCCTAATCTATATCTGGGTAGTATATGCTATCC
TAATCTGTATCCGGGTAGCATATGCTATCCTAATAGAGATTAGGGTAGTATATGCTATCCTAATTTATAT
CTGGGTAGCATATACTACCCAAATATCTGGATAGCATATGCTATCCTAATCTATATCTGGGTAGCATATG
CTATCCTAATCTATATCTGGGTAGCATAGGCTATCCTAATCTATATCTGGGTAGCATATGCTATCCTAAT
CTATATCTGGGTAGTATATGCTATCCTAATTTATATCTGGGTAGCATAGGCTATCCTAATCTATATCTGG
GTAGCATATGCTATCCTAATCTATATCTGGGTAGTATATGCTATCCTAATCTGTATCCGGGTAGCATATG
CTATCCTCATGCATATACAGTCAGCATATGATACCCAGTAGTAGAGTGGGAGTGCTATCCTTTGCATATG
CCGCCACCTCCCAAGGGGGCGTGAATTTTCGCTGCTTGTCCTTTTCCTGCTGGTTGCTCCCATTCTTAGG
TGAATTTAAGGAGGCCAGGCTAAAGCCGTCGCATGTCTGATTGCTCACCAGGTAAATGTCGCTAATGTTT
TCCAACGCGAGAAGGTGTTGAGCGCGGAGCTGAGTGACGTGA
